Addgene plasmid #18540: T4 Lysozyme R119E K135E
Depositing lab: Brian Matthews. Depositing organization: University of Oregon.
Backbone
  Vector backbone: pHS1403
  Backbone size w/o insert (bp): 5000
  Vector type: Bacterial Expression
Growth in bacteria
  Bacterial resistance: Ampicillin, 100 μg/mL
  Growth temperature: 37°C
  Growth strain: DH5alpha
  Copy number: High Copy
Gene/Insert
  Gene/Insert name: T4 Lysozyme (alt name: 215EE)
  Species: Bacteriophage T4
  Insert size (bp): 600
  Mutation: R119E K135E
  GenBank ID: NP_049736
  Entrez Gene: e (a.k.a. T4p123)
  Cloning method: Restriction Enzyme; 5′ cloning site BamHI (not destroyed); 3′ cloning site HindIII (not destroyed)
  Sequencing primers: 5′ na; 3′ GGCGTATCACGAGGCCC
Terms and licenses: Academic/Nonprofit Terms; Industry Terms: Not Available to Industry
Depositor comments: The BamHI site is 27 bp from the ATG and the HindIII site is 115 bp from the stop.
How to cite: T4 Lysozyme R119E K135E was a gift from Brian Matthews (Addgene plasmid # 18540 ; http://n2t.net/addgene:18540 ; RRID:Addgene_18540)
