[The description below was written by a language model from this plasmid's Addgene catalogue record.]
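Description:
T4 Lysozyme R119E K135E is a bacterial expression plasmid built on the pHS1403 backbone (about 5 kb without insert) that carries a mutant version of the bacteriophage T4 lysozyme gene (gene e). It is maintained in E. coli as a high-copy plasmid under ampicillin selection. The record does not name the origin of replication or the promoter that drives expression, and no feature table is provided, so these regulatory details cannot be stated from the available information.

The insert is roughly 600 bp and was cloned as a BamHI–HindIII fragment, with both restriction sites preserved. According to the depositor's notes, the BamHI site lies 27 bp from the start codon and the HindIII site 115 bp from the stop codon, so the fragment includes short flanking untranslated sequence on either side of the coding region and can be excised or transferred intact. The encoded protein carries two substitutions, R119E and K135E, each replacing a positively charged basic residue with a negatively charged glutamate; the insert's alternative name is 215EE. No epitope or purification tags, fusion partners or reporters are recorded.

T4 lysozyme is a widely used model protein for studying how amino-acid substitutions affect folding, stability and structure. A double charge-reversal variant of this kind would fit work on the contribution of surface charge and electrostatic interactions to those properties, typically through recombinant production in bacteria followed by biophysical or crystallographic analysis, although the record does not state the purpose of these particular mutations.
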