>Addgene plasmid #18540 | T4 Lysozyme R119E K135E | addgene partial sequence | sequence record 24326 | 3primeUP
TACGAAAAGCCCGCTCATTAGGCGGGCTCAGATCTGCTCATGTTTTGACAGCTTATCATCGATAAGCTTC
GGCAATAAATTCTTGATATGTTTTCATATGTTTCCTTTAAATATTTTAATTAGTAATTGTCTATTCAAGT
AATTGTGAATATACTATCACAATTCCAAGAGAAAGTAAACAGCTTTATAGATTTTTATACGCGTCCCAAG
TGCCAGTTCTAAACGTTGTAATGACTCGTTTTGCGCGATTAGGTGTTTGATTATACCATCTACTTTCAGC
TAAGTTAACTGCTGCTTCATCCCAGCGTTTTTGTTGAAGCATTTCTAAAGAGTTAGTAAATCCTGCCACA
CCGGTTTCTCCCATTTGGAAAACCATATTAATCAATGCACAGCGACGAACCGCATCAAGAGAATCATAAA
CCGGTTTTAATTTAGCATTTCTCAGAATTCCGCGAACAGCAGCATCAACATCCTGATTAAAGAGTTTTTC
AGCCTCATCTTTTGTAATTACACCATTGCAATTACGCCCAATAGCTTTATCTAATTCAGATTTAGCAGCA
TTAAGTGATGGACTTTTTGTAAGCAAATGACCGATGCCAATAGTGTAATAGCCTTCTGTGTCTTTATAGA
TTTTAAGTCTAAGACCTTCATCTATACGTAACATTTCAAATATATTCATAATACCTCCTAAGCATCGATG
GATCCTGGTTCCTGTGTGAAATTGTTATCCGCTCACAATTCCACACATTATACGAGCCGATGATTAATGT
CACAGGGGNANGGGAGTAGCTGATCCGTTCCTGGTGAATGTANCGCTCCATCCCAATAA
